Addgene plasmid #52515: RGS-6xHis-LIN-29-pcDNA3.1-
Purpose: expresses C. elegans LIN-29 in mammalian cells with RGS-6xHis tag at N-terminus
Depositing lab: Adam Antebi. Depositing organization: Max Planck Institute for Biology of Ageing. Publication: DRE-1/FBXO11-Dependent Degradation of BLMP-1/BLIMP-1 Governs C. elegans Developmental Timing and Maturation. Horn M, Geisen C, Cermak L, Becker B, Nakamura S, Klein C, Pagano M, Antebi A. Dev Cell. 2014 Mar 4. pii: S1534-5807(14)00069-0. doi: 10.1016/j.devcel.2014.01.028. PubMed 24613396.
Backbone
  Vector backbone: pcDNA3.1-
  Backbone manufacturer: Invitrogen
  Backbone size w/o insert (bp): 5442
  Total vector size (bp): 6817
  Modifications to backbone: addded/inserted sequence encoding "RGS-6xHis" tag at start of MCS to allow for fusion protein production
  Vector type: Mammalian Expression
  Selectable markers: Neomycin (select with G418)
Growth in bacteria
  Bacterial resistance: Ampicillin, 100 μg/mL
  Growth temperature: 37°C
  Growth strain: DH5alpha
  Copy number: High Copy
Gene/Insert
  Gene/Insert name: Lin-29 b
  Species: C. elegans (nematode)
  Insert size (bp): 1375
  Mutation: wt (changed coding sequence in 5' (5th codon from GTT to GTA) to mutate internal Xba I site, coding of sequence was conserved)
  Entrez Gene: lin-29 (a.k.a. CELE_W03C9.4)
  Promoter: CMV
  Tag / fusion protein: RGS-6xHis (N terminal on backbone)
  Cloning method: Restriction Enzyme; 5′ cloning site Xba I (not destroyed); 3′ cloning site Not I (not destroyed)
  Sequencing primers: 5′ T7; 3′ BGH-polyA reverse
Resource information
  A portion of this plasmid was derived from a plasmid made by: insert cDNA was amplified from Open Biosystems Cat# OCE4818-99849527 (W03C9.4 lin-29 C. elegans Transcription Factor Clone - pDESTAD-amp)
Terms and licenses: Academic/Nonprofit Terms; Industry Terms: Not Available to Industry
How to cite: RGS-6xHis-LIN-29-pcDNA3.1- was a gift from Adam Antebi (Addgene plasmid # 52515 ; http://n2t.net/addgene:52515 ; RRID:Addgene_52515)
