[The description below was written by a language model from this plasmid's Addgene catalogue record and pLannotate feature annotations shown in this document.]
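Description:
RGS-6xHis-LIN-29-pcDNA3.1- is a 6.8 kb mammalian expression plasmid built on the Invitrogen pcDNA3.1(-) backbone, which the depositors modified by inserting a sequence encoding an RGS-6xHis epitope at the start of the multiple cloning site so that cloned open reading frames are produced as N-terminally tagged fusion proteins. It is propagated in E. coli as a high-copy plasmid through its ColE1/pUC-type origin with ampicillin selection from the bla gene. It also carries an f1 origin for single-stranded DNA production. For mammalian cells, an SV40 early promoter drives the neomycin phosphotransferase gene, followed by an SV40 polyadenylation signal, allowing G418 selection of stable transfectants.

The payload is the wild-type Caenorhabditis elegans lin-29 coding sequence (the lin-29b form, about 1.4 kb), amplified from a commercial cDNA clone and inserted between XbaI and NotI sites, both of which were retained. A silent change in the fifth codon removes an internal XbaI site without altering the encoded protein. Transcription is driven by the human CMV immediate early enhancer and promoter and terminated by the bovine growth hormone polyadenylation signal. A T7 promoter lies between the CMV promoter and the tag, serving as a sequencing primer site and potentially allowing in vitro transcription. The feature table places the His tag just upstream of the lin-29 reading frame, consistent with the fusion design. Several short annotated fragments (HIV-1 LTR, ble, lacI, bom) appear to be partial sequence matches within the backbone rather than functional elements.

The plasmid is intended for expressing tagged LIN-29, a heterochronic zinc-finger transcription factor, in mammalian cells, where the RGS-6xHis tag permits antibody detection or nickel-affinity purification. It was deposited with a study of DRE-1/FBXO11-dependent protein degradation in C. elegans developmental timing.
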