Features (pLannotate 1.2.2; 21 found; start..end, strand, type, name):
     28..80      -  misc_feature   bom (fragment): basis of mobility region from pBR322
    235..614     +  enhancer       CMV enhancer: human cytomegalovirus immediate early enhancer
    615..818     +  promoter       CMV promoter: human cytomegalovirus (CMV) immediate early promoter
    814..847     +  LTR            5' LTR (truncated) (fragment): truncated 5' long terminal repeat (LTR) from HIV-1
    863..881     +  promoter       T7 promoter: promoter for bacteriophage T7 RNA polymerase
    917..934     +  CDS            7xHis (fragment): 6xHis affinity tag
    947..2311    +  CDS            lin-29: LIN29_CAEEL - Also known as lin-29b From Caenorhabditis elegans.
   2417..2641    +  polyA_signal   bGH poly(A) signal: bovine growth hormone polyadenylation signal
   2645..2666    +  promoter       SV40 promoter (fragment): SV40 enhancer and early promoter
   2687..3115    +  rep_origin     f1 ori (sequence partly withheld): f1 bacteriophage origin of replication; arrow indicates direction of (+) strand synthesis
   3129..3458    +  promoter       SV40 promoter: SV40 enhancer and early promoter
   3525..4316    +  CDS            neo: KKA2_KLEPN - Also known as kan, nptII. Experimental evidence at protein level: Swiss-Prot protein existence level 1. Resistance to kanamycin, neomycin, paromomycin, ribostamycin, butirosin and gentamicin B. From Klebsiella pneumoniae.
   4340..4498    +  CDS            ble (fragment): BLE_KLEPN - Experimental evidence at protein level: Swiss-Prot protein existence level 1. Binding protein with a strong affinity to the bleomycin family of antibiotics. Binds to CL990; an antimitotic-antibiotic compound. From Klebsiella pneumoniae.
   4493..4614    +  polyA_signal   SV40 poly(A) signal: SV40 polyadenylation signal
   4687..4703    -  protein_bind   lac operator: The lac repressor binds to the lac operator to inhibit transcription in E. coli. This inhibition can be relieved by adding lactose or isopropyl-β-D-thiogalactopyranoside (IPTG). lac repressor encoded by lacI
   4711..4741    -  promoter       lac promoter: promoter for the E. coli lac operon
   4756..4777    -  protein_bind   CAP binding site: CAP binding activates transcription in the presence of cAMP. E. coli catabolite activator protein
   4790..4882    -  CDS            lacI (fragment): lac repressor; lacI; The lac repressor binds to the lac operator to inhibit transcription in E. coli. This inhibition can be relieved by adding lactose or isopropyl-β-D-thiogalactopyranoside (IPTG).
   5065..5650    -  rep_origin     ori: high-copy-number ColE1/pMB1/pBR322/pUC origin of replication
   5821..6681    -  CDS            AmpR: β-lactamase; bla; confers resistance to ampicillin, carbenicillin, and related antibiotics
   6682..6786    -  promoter       AmpR promoter: bla
>Addgene plasmid #52515 | RGS-6xHis-LIN-29-pcDNA3.1- | depositor full sequence | sequence record 81774 | RGS-6xHis-LIN-29-pcDNA3.1- sequence 6817 bps
GACGGATCGGGAGATCTCCCGATCCCCTATGGTGCACTCTCAGTACAATCTGCTCTGATGCCGCATAGTT
AAGCCAGTATCTGCTCCCTGCTTGTGTGTTGGAGGTCGCTGAGTAGTGCGCGAGCAAAATTTAAGCTACA
ACAAGGCAAGGCTTGACCGACAATTGCATGAAGAATCTGCTTAGGGTTAGGCGTTTTGCGCTGCTTCGCG
ATGTACGGGCCAGATATACGCGTTGACATTGATTATTGACTAGTTATTAATAGTAATCAATTACGGGGTC
ATTAGTTCATAGCCCATATATGGAGTTCCGCGTTACATAACTTACGGTAAATGGCCCGCCTGGCTGACCG
CCCAACGACCCCCGCCCATTGACGTCAATAATGACGTATGTTCCCATAGTAACGCCAATAGGGACTTTCC
ATTGACGTCAATGGGTGGAGTATTTACGGTAAACTGCCCACTTGGCAGTACATCAAGTGTATCATATGCC
AAGTACGCCCCCTATTGACGTCAATGACGGTAAATGGCCCGCCTGGCATTATGCCCAGTACATGACCTTA
TGGGACTTTCCTACTTGGCAGTACATCTACGTATTAGTCATCGCTATTACCATGGTGATGCGGTTTTGGC
AGTACATCAATGGGCGTGGATAGCGGTTTGACTCACGGGGATTTCCAAGTCTCCACCCCATTGACGTCAA
TGGGAGTTTGTTTTGGCACCAAAATCAACGGGACTTTCCAAAATGTCGTAACAACTCCGCCCCATTGACG
CAAATGGGCGGTAGGCGTGTACGGTGGGAGGTCTATATAAGCAGAGCTCTCTGGCTAACTAGAGAACCCA
CTGCTTACTGGCTTATCGAAATTAATACGACTCACTATAGGGAGACCCAAGCTGGCTAGCCACCATGAGA
GGATCGCATCACCATCACCATCACGGGCCCTCTAGAATGGATCAAACTGTACTAGATTCGGCATTCAACT
CTCCAGTGGACTCTGGAATAGCTGGAACCACCACTGGCTCCGGATCTACCACCCATTTTGGTGTTGGAAC
AAACTTGAGATCATCAAGTCGGTCAACCGACGGCACTGACTCAACGGACGGTGCCAACTCGGACAATGTG
ACCGGATCAACTGGATCCACACCAGCACATCATTCGATCACTAATTTGAATATGGCTTTGTCGCAACACT
CCATTGACTCGGCAACTGCTGCTTCATCGACAAACCCGTTTCCGCATTTTAATCAAGCGGATCTACTGAA
CTTCCATCAGAATTCTCTCCTGCCACATCATATGTTTTCACAATTTGGAAGATATCCACAGTTCGAACAA
AAGCCGGACGTGGGGGTGCTTCAGCAACAGATGCAGATGCGGGAAGCAAAACCTTACAAGTGCACGCAGT
GTGTCAAGGCATTTGCCAACTCATCCTATCTCTCCCAACACATGAGAATTCATCTTGGCATCAAGCCATT
TGGGCCATGTAACTATTGCGGCAAGAAGTTCACTCAGCTATCACACCTTCAGCAGCACATTCGAACACAT
ACAGGAGAGAAACCGTATAAGTGCAAATTCACGGGATGCGACAAAGCATTCTCCCAGTTAAGCAATCTCC
AATCTCACTCTCGATGCCATCAAACTGATAAGCCATTCAAATGTAACAGTTGCTATAAATGCTTCACCGA
CGAGCAGAGCCTCTTGGATCACATTCCGAAGCACAAAGAGTCAAAGCATCTGAAGATTCACATTTGCCCG
TTTTGCGGAAAATCGTACACTCAACAGACTTATCTGCAAAAGCACATGACAAAGCACGCGGATCGATCGA
AGGCCAGCAATTTTGGAAACGATGTTGTTCCCGCAGATCCATTTGATCCTTCACTTCTCTCATGGAATCC
AATGCAAGGAATGGGAGATAATGCACATGACTCGTCAAGTTTCAACATTAGTTCTCTTACAGACCAGTTT
GCCGCCAATACAATGATCGGCTCGCAGAGCACAAACTACAACCCAGCCTTCCAGAATAGTGCGTTCAGTC
AGCTCTTTAATATTCGGAATAATCGATATTTGTCCGAGTACCCGACGAGTACGAAGAATGGAGAACGAGC
TCCTGGGTTCAACATGATAACCCCACTGGAGAACATCCAACGCTACAACGGGTCATCTTCCTCGGCCACG
GCTGTCGTAACGGCGACCGGCTCGGCCGTCGTCTCATCGACACCCTCATCCACGTCATCCTCGTCAGCAG
GTTCGTCCTCAAGTCAGGGAGGCGTGTTCAACCCACAATCACTGATAAATAATATGAAAAATCATTCCTA
TTAAGCGGCCGCCACTGTGCTGGATATCTGCAGAATTCCACCACACTGGACTAGTGGATCCGAGCTCGGT
ACCAAGCTTAAGTTTAAACCCGCTGATCAGCCTCGACTGTGCCTTCTAGTTGCCAGCCATCTGTTGTTTG
CCCCTCCCCCGTGCCTTCCTTGACCCTGGAAGGTGCCACTCCCACTGTCCTTTCCTAATAAAATGAGGAA
ATTGCATCGCATTGTCTGAGTAGGTGTCATTCTATTCTGGGGGGTGGGGTGGGGCAGGACAGCAAGGGGG
AGGATTGGGAAGACAATAGCAGGCATGCTGGGGATGCGGTGGGCTCTATGGCTTCTGAGGCGGAAAGAAC
CAGCTGGGGCTCTAGGGGGTATCCCC
[124 nt withheld, positions 2687-2810]
C
[91 nt withheld, positions 2812-2902]
A
[49 nt withheld, positions 2904-2952]
CCTTTGACGTTGGAGTCCACGTTCTTT
[37 nt withheld, positions 2980-3016]
ACCCTATCTCGGTCTATTCTTTTGATTTATAAGGGATTTTGCCGATTTCGGCCTATTGGTTAAAAAATGA
GCTGATTTAACAAAAATTTAACGCGAATTAATTCTGTGGAATGTGTGTCAGTTAGGGTGTGGAAAGTCCC
CAGGCTCCCCAGCAGGCAGAAGTATGCAAAGCATGCATCTCAATTAGTCAGCAACCAGGTGTGGAAAGTC
CCCAGGCTCCCCAGCAGGCAGAAGTATGCAAAGCATGCATCTCAATTAGTCAGCAACCATAGTCCCGCCC
CTAACTCCGCCCATCCCGCCCCTAACTCCGCCCAGTTCCGCCCATTCTCCGCCCCATGGCTGACTAATTT
TTTTTATTTATGCAGAGGCCGAGGCCGCCTCTGCCTCTGAGCTATTCCAGAAGTAGTGAGGAGGCTTTTT
TGGAGGCCTAGGCTTTTGCAAAAAGCTCCCGGGAGCTTGTATATCCATTTTCGGATCTGATCAAGAGACA
GGATGAGGATCGTTTCGCATGATTGAACAAGATGGATTGCACGCAGGTTCTCCGGCCGCTTGGGTGGAGA
GGCTATTCGGCTATGACTGGGCACAACAGACAATCGGCTGCTCTGATGCCGCCGTGTTCCGGCTGTCAGC
GCAGGGGCGCCCGGTTCTTTTTGTCAAGACCGACCTGTCCGGTGCCCTGAATGAACTGCAGGACGAGGCA
GCGCGGCTATCGTGGCTGGCCACGACGGGCGTTCCTTGCGCAGCTGTGCTCGACGTTGTCACTGAAGCGG
GAAGGGACTGGCTGCTATTGGGCGAAGTGCCGGGGCAGGATCTCCTGTCATCTCACCTTGCTCCTGCCGA
GAAAGTATCCATCATGGCTGATGCAATGCGGCGGCTGCATACGCTTGATCCGGCTACCTGCCCATTCGAC
CACCAAGCGAAACATCGCATCGAGCGAGCACGTACTCGGATGGAAGCCGGTCTTGTCGATCAGGATGATC
TGGACGAAGAGCATCAGGGGCTCGCGCCAGCCGAACTGTTCGCCAGGCTCAAGGCGCGCATGCCCGACGG
CGAGGATCTCGTCGTGACCCATGGCGATGCCTGCTTGCCGAATATCATGGTGGAAAATGGCCGCTTTTCT
GGATTCATCGACTGTGGCCGGCTGGGTGTGGCGGACCGCTATCAGGACATAGCGTTGGCTACCCGTGATA
TTGCTGAAGAGCTTGGCGGCGAATGGGCTGACCGCTTCCTCGTGCTTTACGGTATCGCCGCTCCCGATTC
GCAGCGCATCGCCTTCTATCGCCTTCTTGACGAGTTCTTCTGAGCGGGACTCTGGGGTTCGAAATGACCG
ACCAAGCGACGCCCAACCTGCCATCACGAGATTTCGATTCCACCGCCGCCTTCTATGAAAGGTTGGGCTT
CGGAATCGTTTTCCGGGACGCCGGCTGGATGATCCTCCAGCGCGGGGATCTCATGCTGGAGTTCTTCGCC
CACCCCAACTTGTTTATTGCAGCTTATAATGGTTACAAATAAAGCAATAGCATCACAAATTTCACAAATA
AAGCATTTTTTTCACTGCATTCTAGTTGTGGTTTGTCCAAACTCATCAATGTATCTTATCATGTCTGTAT
ACCGTCGACCTCTAGCTAGAGCTTGGCGTAATCATGGTCATAGCTGTTTCCTGTGTGAAATTGTTATCCG
CTCACAATTCCACACAACATACGAGCCGGAAGCATAAAGTGTAAAGCCTGGGGTGCCTAATGAGTGAGCT
AACTCACATTAATTGCGTTGCGCTCACTGCCCGCTTTCCAGTCGGGAAACCTGTCGTGCCAGCTGCATTA
ATGAATCGGCCAACGCGCGGGGAGAGGCGGTTTGCGTATTGGGCGCTCTTCCGCTTCCTCGCTCACTGAC
TCGCTGCGCTCGGTCGTTCGGCTGCGGCGAGCGGTATCAGCTCACTCAAAGGCGGTAATACGGTTATCCA
CAGAATCAGGGGATAACGCAGGAAAGAACATGTGAGCAAAAGGCCAGCAAAAGGCCAGGAACCGTAAAAA
GGCCGCGTTGCTGGCGTTTTTCCATAGGCTCCGCCCCCCTGACGAGCATCACAAAAATCGACGCTCAAGT
CAGAGGTGGCGAAACCCGACAGGACTATAAAGATACCAGGCGTTTCCCCCTGGAAGCTCCCTCGTGCGCT
CTCCTGTTCCGACCCTGCCGCTTACCGGATACCTGTCCGCCTTTCTCCCTTCGGGAAGCGTGGCGCTTTC
TCATAGCTCACGCTGTAGGTATCTCAGTTCGGTGTAGGTCGTTCGCTCCAAGCTGGGCTGTGTGCACGAA
CCCCCCGTTCAGCCCGACCGCTGCGCCTTATCCGGTAACTATCGTCTTGAGTCCAACCCGGTAAGACACG
ACTTATCGCCACTGGCAGCAGCCACTGGTAACAGGATTAGCAGAGCGAGGTATGTAGGCGGTGCTACAGA
GTTCTTGAAGTGGTGGCCTAACTACGGCTACACTAGAAGAACAGTATTTGGTATCTGCGCTCTGCTGAAG
CCAGTTACCTTCGGAAAAAGAGTTGGTAGCTCTTGATCCGGCAAACAAACCACCGCTGGTAGCGGTTTTT
TTGTTTGCAAGCAGCAGATTACGCGCAGAAAAAAAGGATCTCAAGAAGATCCTTTGATCTTTTCTACGGG
GTCTGACGCTCAGTGGAACGAAAACTCACGTTAAGGGATTTTGGTCATGAGATTATCAAAAAGGATCTTC
ACCTAGATCCTTTTAAATTAAAAATGAAGTTTTAAATCAATCTAAAGTATATATGAGTAAACTTGGTCTG
ACAGTTACCAATGCTTAATCAGTGAGGCACCTATCTCAGCGATCTGTCTATTTCGTTCATCCATAGTTGC
CTGACTCCCCGTCGTGTAGATAACTACGATACGGGAGGGCTTACCATCTGGCCCCAGTGCTGCAATGATA
CCGCGAGACCCACGCTCACCGGCTCCAGATTTATCAGCAATAAACCAGCCAGCCGGAAGGGCCGAGCGCA
GAAGTGGTCCTGCAACTTTATCCGCCTCCATCCAGTCTATTAATTGTTGCCGGGAAGCTAGAGTAAGTAG
TTCGCCAGTTAATAGTTTGCGCAACGTTGTTGCCATTGCTACAGGCATCGTGGTGTCACGCTCGTCGTTT
GGTATGGCTTCATTCAGCTCCGGTTCCCAACGATCAAGGCGAGTTACATGATCCCCCATGTTGTGCAAAA
AAGCGGTTAGCTCCTTCGGTCCTCCGATCGTTGTCAGAAGTAAGTTGGCCGCAGTGTTATCACTCATGGT
TATGGCAGCACTGCATAATTCTCTTACTGTCATGCCATCCGTAAGATGCTTTTCTGTGACTGGTGAGTAC
TCAACCAAGTCATTCTGAGAATAGTGTATGCGGCGACCGAGTTGCTCTTGCCCGGCGTCAATACGGGATA
ATACCGCGCCACATAGCAGAACTTTAAAAGTGCTCATCATTGGAAAACGTTCTTCGGGGCGAAAACTCTC
AAGGATCTTACCGCTGTTGAGATCCAGTTCGATGTAACCCACTCGTGCACCCAACTGATCTTCAGCATCT
TTTACTTTCACCAGCGTTTCTGGGTGAGCAAAAACAGGAAGGCAAAATGCCGCAAAAAAGGGAATAAGGG
CGACACGGAAATGTTGAATACTCATACTCTTCCTTTTTCAATATTATTGAAGCATTTATCAGGGTTATTG
TCTCATGAGCGGATACATATTTGAATGTATTTAGAAAAATAAACAAATAGGGGTTCCGCGCACATTTCCC
CGAAAAGTGCCACCTGACGTC
