>Addgene plasmid #52515 | RGS-6xHis-LIN-29-pcDNA3.1- | addgene partial sequence | sequence record 120822 | CMV-F 5'-CGCAAATGGGCGGTAGGCGTG-3'
ACTAGAGAACCCACTGCTTACTGGCTTATCGAAATTAATACGACTCACTATAGGGAGACCCAAGCTGGCT
AGCCACCATGAGAGGATCGCATCACCATCACCATCACGGGCCCTCTAGAATGGATCAAACTGTACTAGAT
TCGGCATTCAACTCTCCAGTGGACTCTGGAATAGCTGGAACCACCACTGGCTCCGGATCTACCACCCATT
TTGGTGTTGGAACAAACTTGAGATCATCAAGTCGGTCAACCGACGGCACTGACTCAACGGACGGTGCCAA
CTCGGACAATGTGACCGGATCAACTGGATCCACACCAGCACATCATTCGATCACTAATTTGAATATGGCT
TTGTCGCAACACTCCATTGACTCGGCAACTGCTGCTTCATCGACAAACCCGTTTCCGCATTTTAATCAAG
CGGATCTACTGAACTTCCATCAGAATTCTCTCCTGCCACATCATATGTTTTCACAATTTGGAAGATATCC
ACAGTTCGAACAAAAGCCGGACGTGGGGGTGCTTCAGCAACAGATGCAGATGCGGGAAGCAAAACCTTAC
AAGTGCACGCAGTGTGTCAAGGCATTTGCCAACTCATCCTATCTCTCCCAACACATGAGAATTCATCTTG
GCATCAAGCCATTTGGGCCATGTAACTATTGCGGCAAGAAGTTCACTCAGCTATCACACCTTCAGCAGCA
CATTCGAACACATACAGGAGAGAAACCGTATAAGTGCAAATTCACGGGATGCGACAAAGCATTCTCCCAG
TTAAGCAATCTCCAATCTCACTCTCGATGCCATCAAACTGATAAGCCATTCAAATGTAACAGTTGCTATA
AATGCTTCACCGACGAGCAGAGCCTCTTGGATCACATTCCGAAGCACAAAGAGTCAAAGCATCTGAAGAT
TCACATTTGCCCGTTT
